>Addgene plasmid #201674 | pMAH-ER-bapaUGAc | addgene full sequence | sequence record 398164 | Addgene NGS Result
CGTTACATAACTTACGGTAAATGGCCCGCCTGGCTGACCGCCCAACGACCCCCGCCCATTGACGTCAATA
ATGACGTATGTTCCCATAGTAACGCCAATAGGGACTTTCCATTGACGTCAATGGGTGGAGTATTTACGGT
AAACTGCCCACTTGGCAGTACATCAAGTGTATCATATGCCAAGTCCGCCCCCTATTGACGTCAATGACGG
TAAATGGCCCGCCTGGCATTATGCCCAGTACATGACCTTACGGGACTTTCCTACTTGGCAGTACATCTAC
GTATTAGTCATCGCTATTACCATGGTGATGCGGTTTTGGCAGTACACCAATGGGCGTGGATAGCGGTTTG
ACTCACGGGGATTTCCAAGTCTCCACCCCATTGACGTCAATGGGAGTTTGTTTTGGCACCAAAATCAACG
GGACTTTCCAAAATGTCGTAATAACCCCGCCCCGTTGACGCAAATGGGCGGTAGGCGTGTACGGTGGGAG
GTCTATATAAGCAGAGCTCGTTTAGTGAACCGTCAGATCGCCTGGAGACGCCATCCACGCTGTTTTGACC
TCCATAGAAGACACCGGGACCGATCCAGCCTCCGCGGCCGGGAACGGTGCATTGGAACGCGGATTCCCCG
TGCCAAGAGTGACGTAAGTACCGCCTATAGAGTCTATAGGCCCACCCCCTTGGCTTCGTTAGAACGCGGC
TACAATTAATACATAACCTTATGTATCATACACATACGATTTAGGTGACACTATAGAATAACATCCACTT
TGCCTTTCTCTCCACAGGTGTCCACTCCCAGGTCCAACTGCACGGAAGCTTGCCCCATGCTGCTATCCGT
GCCGCTGCTGCTCGGCCTGCTGGGCCTGGCCGCAGCTGACGAATTCGATTCTTATTTTGGAAAAACTTAT
AATCCATGGGATCCTATGCAGCGGACCGTGTACATCTCCGAGTCCGAGCGGATGTACCCCGAGGACGGCG
CCCTGAAGAGCGAGATCAAGTAGGGGCTGAGGCTGAAGGACGGCGGCCACTACGCCGCCGAGGTCAAGAC
CACCTACAAGGCCAAGAAGCCCGTGCAGCTGCCCGGCGCCTACATCGTCGACATCAAGTTGGACATCGTG
TCCCACAACGAGGACTACACCATCGTGGAACAGTGCGAACGCGCCGAGGGCCGCCACTCCACTGGCGGCA
TGGACGAGCTGTACAAGGGAGGTACAGGCGGGAGTCTGGTGAGCAAGGGCGAGGAGGATAACATGGCCAT
CATCAAGGAGTTCATGAGCTTCAAGGTGCACATGGAGGGCTCCGTGAACGGCCACAAGTTCGAGATCGAG
GGCGAGGGCGAGGGCCGCCCCTACGAGGCCTTTCAGACCGCTAAGCTGAAGGTGACCATCGGTGGCCCCC
TGCCCTTCGCCTGGGACATCCTGTCCCCTCAGTTCATGTACGGCTCCAAGGCCTACATTAAGCACCCAGC
CGACATCCCCGACTACTTCAAGCTGTCCTTCCCCGAGGGCTTCAGGTGGGAGCGCGTGATGAACTTCGAG
GACGGCGGCATTATTCACGTTAACCAGGACTCCTCCCTGCAGGACGGCGTATTCATCTACAAGGTGAAGC
TGCGCGGCACCAACTTCCCCCCCGACGGCCCCGTAATGCAGAAGAAGACCATGGGCTGGGAGGCTACGCC
TACGCCTCGGGTGGTGGGTGATTTATATAAGAATGGTATTGATCCATCTTATACTCCTCATCGTGACCAA
AAGGACGAACTCTAGGGCCCGTTTAAACCCGCTGATCAGCCTCGACTGTGCCTTCTAGTTGCCAGCCATC
TGTTGTTTGCCCCTCCCCCGTGCCTTCCTTGACCCTGGAAGGTGCCACTCCCACTGTCCTTTCCTAATAA
AATGAGGAAATTGCATCGCATTGTCTGAGTAGGTGTCATTCTATTCTGGGGGGTGGGGTGGGGCAGGACA
GCAAGGGGGAGGATTGGGAAGACAATAGCAGGCATGCTGGGGATGCGGTGGGCTCTATGGCTTCTGAGGC
GGAAAGAACCAGCTGGGGCTCTAGGGGGTATCCCC
[124 nt withheld, positions 2066-2189]
C
[91 nt withheld, positions 2191-2281]
A
[49 nt withheld, positions 2283-2331]
CCTTTGACGTTGGAGTCCACGTTCTTT
[37 nt withheld, positions 2359-2395]
ACCCTATCTCGGTCTATTCTTTTGATTTATAAGGGATTTTGCCGATTTCGGCCTATTGGTTAAAAAATGA
GCTGATTTAACAAAAATTTAACGCGAATTAATTCTGTGGAATGTGTGTCAGTTAGGGTGTGGAAAGTCCC
CAGGCTCCCCAGCAGGCAGAAGTATGCAAAGCATGCATCTCAATTAGTCAGCAACCAGGTGTGGAAAGTC
CCCAGGCTCCCCAGCAGGCAGAAGTATGCAAAGCATGCATCTCAATTAGTCAGCAACCATAGTCCCGCCC
CTAACTCCGCCCATCCCGCCCCTAACTCCGCCCAGTTCCGCCCATTCTCCGCCCCATGGCTGACTAATTT
TTTTTATTTATGCAGAGGCCGAGGCCGCCTCTGCCTCTGAGCTATTCCAGAAGTAGTGAGGAGGCTTTTT
TGGAGGCCTAGGCTTTTGCAAAAAGCTCCCGGGAGCTTGTATATCCATTTTCGGATCTGATCAGCACGTG
ATGAAAAAGCCTGAACTCACCGCGACGTCTGTCGAGAAGTTTCTGATCGAAAAGTTCGACAGCGTCTCCG
ACCTGATGCAGCTCTCGGAGGGCGAAGAATCTCGTGCTTTCAGCTTCGATGTAGGAGGGCGTGGATATGT
CCTGCGGGTAAATAGCTGCGCCGATGGTTTCTACAAAGATCGTTATGTTTATCGGCACTTTGCATCGGCC
GCGCTCCCGATTCCGGAAGTGCTTGACATTGGGGAATTCAGCGAGAGCCTGACCTATTGCATCTCCCGCC
GTGCACAGGGTGTCACGTTGCAAGACCTGCCTGAAACCGAACTGCCCGCTGTTCTGCAGCCGGTCGCGGA
GGCCATGGATGCGATCGCTGCGGCCGATCTTAGCCAGACGAGCGGGTTCGGCCCATTCGGACCGCAAGGA
ATCGGTCAATACACTACATGGCGTGATTTCATATGCGCGATTGCTGATCCCCATGTGTATCACTGGCAAA
CTGTGATGGACGACACCGTCAGTGCGTCCGTCGCGCAGGCTCTCGATGAGCTGATGCTTTGGGCCGAGGA
CTGCCCCGAAGTCCGGCACCTCGTGCACGCGGATTTCGGCTCCAACAATGTCCTGACGGACAATGGCCGC
ATAACAGCGGTCATTGACTGGAGCGAGGCGATGTTCGGGGATTCCCAATACGAGGTCGCCAACATCTTCT
TCTGGAGGCCGTGGTTGGCTTGTATGGAGCAGCAGACGCGCTACTTCGAGCGGAGGCATCCGGAGCTTGC
AGGATCGCCGCGGCTCCGGGCGTATATGCTCCGCATTGGTCTTGACCAACTCTATCAGAGCTTGGTTGAC
GGCAATTTCGATGATGCAGCTTGGGCGCAGGGTCGATGCGACGCAATCGTCCGATCCGGAGCCGGGACTG
TCGGGCGTACACAAATCGCCCGCAGAAGCGCGGCCGTCTGGACCGATGGCTGTGTAGAAGTACTCGCCGA
TAGTGGAAACCGACGCCCCAGCACTCGTCCGAGGGCAAAGGAATAGCACGTGCTACGAGATTTCGATTCC
ACCGCCGCCTTCTATGAAAGGTTGGGCTTCGGAATCGTTTTCCGGGACGCCGGCTGGATGATCCTCCAGC
GCGGGGATCTCATGCTGGAGTTCTTCGCCCACCCCAACTTGTTTATTGCAGCTTATAATGGTTACAAATA
AAGCAATAGCATCACAAATTTCACAAATAAAGCATTTTTTTCACTGCATTCTAGTTGTGGTTTGTCCAAA
CTCATCAATGTATCTTATCATGTCTGTATACCGTCGACCTCTAGCTAGAGCTTGGCGTAATCATGGTCAT
AGCTGTTTCCTGTGTGAAATTGTTATCCGCTCACAATTCCACACAACATACGAGCCGGAAGCATAAAGTG
TAAAGCCTGGGGTGCCTAATGAGTGAGCTAACTCACATTAATTGCGTTGCGCTCACTGCCCGCTTTCCAG
TCGGGAAACCTGTCGTGCCAGCTGCATTAATGAATCGGCCAACGCGCGGGGAGAGGCGGTTTGCGTATTG
GGCGCTCTTCCGCTTCCTCGCTCACTGACTCGCTGCGCTCGGTCGTTCGGCTGCGGCGAGCGGTATCAGC
TCACTCAAAGGCGGTAATACGGTTATCCACAGAATCAGGGGATAACGCAGGAAAGAACATGTGAGCAAAA
GGCCAGCAAAAGGCCAGGAACCGTAAAAAGGCCGCGTTGCTGGCGTTTTTCCATAGGCTCCGCCCCCCTG
ACGAGCATCACAAAAATCGACGCTCAAGTCAGAGGTGGCGAAACCCGACAGGACTATAAAGATACCAGGC
GTTTCCCCCTGGAAGCTCCCTCGTGCGCTCTCCTGTTCCGACCCTGCCGCTTACCGGATACCTGTCCGCC
TTTCTCCCTTCGGGAAGCGTGGCGCTTTCTCATAGCTCACGCTGTAGGTATCTCAGTTCGGTGTAGGTCG
TTCGCTCCAAGCTGGGCTGTGTGCACGAACCCCCCGTTCAGCCCGACCGCTGCGCCTTATCCGGTAACTA
TCGTCTTGAGTCCAACCCGGTAAGACACGACTTATCGCCACTGGCAGCAGCCACTGGTAACAGGATTAGC
AGAGCGAGGTATGTAGGCGGTGCTACAGAGTTCTTGAAGTGGTGGCCTAACTACGGCTACACTAGAAGAA
CAGTATTTGGTATCTGCGCTCTGCTGAAGCCAGTTACCTTCGGAAAAAGAGTTGGTAGCTCTTGATCCGG
CAAACAAACCACCGCTGGTAGCGGTGGTTTTTTTGTTTGCAAGCAGCAGATTACGCGCAGAAAAAAAGGA
TCTCAAGAAGATCCTTTGATCTTTTCTACGGGGTCTGACGCTCAGTGGAACGAAAACTCACGTTAAGGGA
TTTTGGTCATGAGATTATCAAAAAGGATCTTCACCTAGATCCTTTTAAATTAAAAATGAAGTTTTAAATC
AATCTAAAGTATATATGAGTAAACTTGGTCTGACAGTTACCAATGCTTAATCAGTGAGGCACCTATCTCA
GCGATCTGTCTATTTCGTTCATCCATAGTTGCCTGACTCCCCGTCGTGTAGATAACTACGATACGGGAGG
GCTTACCATCTGGCCCCAGTGCTGCAATGATACCGCGAGACCCACGCTCACCGGCTCCAGATTTATCAGC
AATAAACCAGCCAGCCGGAAGGGCCGAGCGCAGAAGTGGTCCTGCAACTTTATCCGCCTCCATCCAGTCT
ATTAATTGTTGCCGGGAAGCTAGAGTAAGTAGTTCGCCAGTTAATAGTTTGCGCAACGTTGTTGCCATTG
CTACAGGCATCGTGGTGTCACGCTCGTCGTTTGGTATGGCTTCATTCAGCTCCGGTTCCCAACGATCAAG
GCGAGTTACATGATCCCCCATGTTGTGCAAAAAAGCGGTTAGCTCCTTCGGTCCTCCGATCGTTGTCAGA
AGTAAGTTGGCCGCAGTGTTATCACTCATGGTTATGGCAGCACTGCATAATTCTCTTACTGTCATGCCAT
CCGTAAGATGCTTTTCTGTGACTGGTGAGTACTCAACCAAGTCATTCTGAGAATAGTGTATGCGGCGACC
GAGTTGCTCTTGCCCGGCGTCAATACGGGATAATACCGCGCCACATAGCAGAACTTTAAAAGTGCTCATC
ATTGGAAAACGTTCTTCGGGGCGAAAACTCTCAAGGATCTTACCGCTGTTGAGATCCAGTTCGATGTAAC
CCACTCGTGCACCCAACTGATCTTCAGCATCTTTTACTTTCACCAGCGTTTCTGGGTGAGCAAAAACAGG
AAGGCAAAATGCCGCAAAAAAGGGAATAAGGGCGACACGGAAATGTTGAATACTCATACTCTTCCTTTTT
CAATATTATTGAAGCATTTATCAGGGTTATTGTCTCATGAGCGGATACATATTTGAATGTATTTAGAAAA
ATAAACAAATAGGGGTTCCGCGCACATTTCCCCGACTCGACTCGCTAGTGTTCCAAAAAATGGTGGGGGA
CGGATTCGAACCGCCGAACCCAAAGGGAGCGGATTTAGAGTCCGCGGCGTTTGGCCACTTCGCTACCCCA
CCAGAGTGGTCTCATACAGAACTTATAAGATTCCCAAATCCAAAGACATTTCACGTTTATGGTGATTTCC
CAGAACACATAGCGACATGCAAATATGAATTGATGACTGCCTGATGGAGAAAAAATGGTGGGGGACGGAT
TCGAACCGCCGAACCCAAAGGGAGCGGATTTAGAGTCCGCGGCGTTTGGCCACTTCGCTACCCCACCGGT
GTTTCGTCCTTTCCACAAGATATATAAAGCCAAGAAATCGAAATACTTTCAAGTTACGGTAAGCATATGA
TAGTCCATTTTAAAACATAATTTTAAAACTGCAAACTACCCAAGAAATTATTACTTTCTACGTCACGTAT
TTTGTACTAATATCTTTGTGTTTACAGTCAAATTAATTCTAATTATCTCTCTAACAGCCTTGTATCGTAT
ATGCAAATATGAAGGAATCATGGGAAATAGGCCCTCTTCCTGCCCGACCTTCGCGATGTACGGGCCAGAT
ATACGCCAATATTGGCCATTAGCCATATTATTCATTGGTTATATAGCATAAATCAATATTGGCTATTGGC
CATTGCATACGTTGTATCTATATCATAATATGTACATTTATATTGGCTCATGTCCAATATGACCGCCATG
TTGGCTCGACTCGCTAGTGTTCCAAAAAATGGTGGGGGACGGATTCGAACCGCCGAACCCAAAGGGAGCG
GATTTAGAGTCCGCGGCGTTTGGCCACTTCGCTACCCCACCAGAGTGGTCTCATACAGAACTTATAAGAT
TCCCAAATCCAAAGACATTTCACGTTTATGGTGATTTCCCAGAACACATAGCGACATGCAAATATGAATT
GATGACTGCCTGATGGAGAAAAAATGGTGGGGGACGGATTCGAACCGCCGAACCCAAAGGGAGCGGATTT
AGAGTCCGCGGCGTTTGGCCACTTCGCTACCCCACCGGTGTTTCGTCCTTTCCACAAGATATATAAAGCC
AAGAAATCGAAATACTTTCAAGTTACGGTAAGCATATGATAGTCCATTTTAAAACATAATTTTAAAACTG
CAAACTACCCAAGAAATTATTACTTTCTACGTCACGTATTTTGTACTAATATCTTTGTGTTTACAGTCAA
ATTAATTCTAATTATCTCTCTAACAGCCTTGTATCGTATATGCAAATATGAAGGAATCATGGGAAATAGG
CCCTCTTCCTGCCCGACCTTCGCGATGTACGGGCCAGATATACGCCAATATTGGCCATTAGCCATATTAT
TCATTGGTTATATAGCATAAATCAATATTGGCTATTGGCCATTGCATACGTTGTATCTATATCATAATAT
GTACATTTATATTGGCTCATGTCCAATATGACCGCCATGTTGGCTCGAGCATTGATTATTGACTAGTTAT
TAATAGTAATCAATTACGGGGTCATTAGTTCATAGCCCATATATGGAGTTCCG
Features (pLannotate 1.2.2; 28 found; start..end, strand, type, name):
    306..505     +  promoter       CMV promoter: human cytomegalovirus (CMV) immediate early promoter
    644..687     +  intron         CMV intron (fragment): modified intron A from human cytomegalovirus
    739..757     +  promoter       SP6 promoter: promoter for bacteriophage SP6 RNA polymerase
    761..798     +  CDS            IgH signal sequence (fragment): signal sequence from the mouse immunoglobulin heavy chain variable region
    953..1675    +  CDS            HyPerRed (fragment): red fluorescent genetically encoded indicator for H2O2 ()
   1796..2020    +  polyA_signal   bGH poly(A) signal: bovine growth hormone polyadenylation signal
   2024..2045    +  promoter       SV40 promoter (fragment): SV40 enhancer and early promoter
   2066..2494    +  rep_origin     f1 ori (sequence partly withheld): f1 bacteriophage origin of replication; arrow indicates direction of (+) strand synthesis
   2508..2837    +  promoter       SV40 promoter: SV40 enhancer and early promoter
   2886..3911    +  CDS            HygR: aminoglycoside phosphotransferase from E. coli; aph(4)-Ia; confers resistance to hygromycin
   3921..4046    +  CDS            ble (fragment): BLE_KLEPN - Experimental evidence at protein level: Swiss-Prot protein existence level 1. Binding protein with a strong affinity to the bleomycin family of antibiotics. Binds to CL990; an antimitotic-antibiotic compound. From Klebsiella pneumoniae.
   4041..4162    +  polyA_signal   SV40 poly(A) signal: SV40 polyadenylation signal
   4235..4251    -  protein_bind   lac operator: The lac repressor binds to the lac operator to inhibit transcription in E. coli. This inhibition can be relieved by adding lactose or isopropyl-β-D-thiogalactopyranoside (IPTG). lac repressor encoded by lacI
   4259..4289    -  promoter       lac promoter: promoter for the E. coli lac operon
   4304..4325    -  protein_bind   CAP binding site: CAP binding activates transcription in the presence of cAMP. E. coli catabolite activator protein
   4338..4430    -  CDS            lacI (fragment): lac repressor; lacI; The lac repressor binds to the lac operator to inhibit transcription in E. coli. This inhibition can be relieved by adding lactose or isopropyl-β-D-thiogalactopyranoside (IPTG).
   4613..5201    -  rep_origin     ori: high-copy-number ColE1/pMB1/pBR322/pUC origin of replication
   5372..6232    -  CDS            AmpR: β-lactamase; bla; confers resistance to ampicillin, carbenicillin, and related antibiotics
   6233..6337    -  promoter       AmpR promoter: bla
   6375..6456    -  ncRNA          tRNA: Accession: RF00005 - tRNA
   6461..6551    -  promoter       H1 promoter: human H1 RNA promoter
   6580..6661    -  ncRNA          tRNA: Accession: RF00005 - tRNA
   6671..6911    -  promoter       U6 promoter: RNA polymerase III promoter for human U6 snRNA
   7114..7195    -  ncRNA          tRNA: Accession: RF00005 - tRNA
   7200..7290    -  promoter       H1 promoter: human H1 RNA promoter
   7319..7400    -  ncRNA          tRNA: Accession: RF00005 - tRNA
   7410..7650    -  promoter       U6 promoter: RNA polymerase III promoter for human U6 snRNA
   7835..304     +  enhancer       CMV enhancer (across the origin): human cytomegalovirus immediate early enhancer
