[The description below was written by a language model from this plasmid's Addgene catalogue record and pLannotate feature annotations shown in this document.]
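Description:
pMAH-ER-bapaUGAc is a mammalian expression plasmid built on a modified pcDNA3.0-type backbone (about 7.9 kb) that encodes an endoplasmic reticulum-targeted version of bapaUGAc, a synthetic red fluorescent biosensor for UDP-GlcNAc described as boronic acid- and peptide-assisted. It is maintained in E. coli through a high-copy ColE1/pUC origin with ampicillin resistance (AmpR). An f1 origin is also present. For selection in mammalian cells it carries a hygromycin resistance gene driven by the SV40 enhancer/early promoter and terminated by the SV40 poly(A) signal.

The roughly 0.94 kb sensor insert sits downstream of the CMV enhancer/promoter, with a CMV intron fragment and an SP6 promoter between the CMV promoter and the coding region, and is followed by the bGH polyadenylation signal. The coding region opens with a sequence annotated as a mouse immunoglobulin heavy chain signal sequence fragment, consistent with the catalogued N-terminal ER leading sequence. A C-terminal ER retention sequence is recorded in the catalogue but not separately annotated. The core of the insert is matched by the annotation software to a fragment of HyPerRed, which suggests a related circularly permuted red fluorescent protein scaffold rather than that H2O2 indicator itself.

The backbone also contains four tRNA cassettes, alternately driven by the human U6 and H1 RNA polymerase III promoters. The record does not identify these tRNAs. Arrays of this kind typically supply suppressor tRNA for genetic code expansion, which would fit a sensor that depends on a boronic acid-bearing noncanonical amino acid, but no aminoacyl-tRNA synthetase is annotated. The plasmid is intended for imaging UDP-GlcNAc in the ER of mammalian cells.
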