Addgene plasmid #201674: pMAH-ER-bapaUGAc
Purpose: boronic acid- and peptide-assisted UDP-GlcNAc sensor in ER
Depositing lab: Huiwang Ai. Depositing organization: University of Virginia. Publication: Genetically Encoded Boronolectin as a Specific Red Fluorescent UDP-GlcNAc Biosensor. Zhang J, Li Z, Pang Y, Fan Y, Ai HW. ACS Sens. 2023 Jul 22. doi: 10.1021/acssensors.3c00409. PubMed 37480329.
Backbone
  Vector backbone: pcDNA3.0
  Backbone size w/o insert (bp): 6981
  Total vector size (bp): 7925
  Vector type: Mammalian Expression
  Selectable markers: Hygromycin
Growth in bacteria
  Bacterial resistance: Ampicillin, 100 μg/mL
  Growth temperature: 37°C
  Growth strain: DH5alpha
  Copy number: High Copy
Gene/Insert
  Gene/Insert name: ER-bapaUGAc
  Species: Synthetic
  Insert size (bp): 944
  Promoter: CMV SP6
  Tag / fusion protein: ER leading sequence (N terminal on insert); ER retention sequence (C terminal on insert)
  Cloning method: Gibson Cloning
  Sequencing primers: 5′ SP6: CAT TTA GGT GAC ACT ATA G; 3′ BGHr: TAG AAG GCA CAG TCG AGG
Terms and licenses: Academic/Nonprofit Terms; Industry Terms: Not Available to Industry
Depositor comments: Please visit https://www.biorxiv.org/content/10.1101/2023.03.01.530644v1 for bioRxiv preprint.
How to cite: pMAH-ER-bapaUGAc was a gift from Huiwang Ai (Addgene plasmid # 201674 ; http://n2t.net/addgene:201674 ; RRID:Addgene_201674)
